>Addgene plasmid #42857 | TAL3394 | depositor partial sequence | sequence record 57977 | TAL3394 sequence 2430 bps
TCTAGAGCTAGCACCATGGACTACAAAGACCATGACGGTGATTATAAAGATCATGACATCGATTACAAGG
ATGACGATGACAAGATGGCCCCCAAGAAGAAGAGGAAGGTGGGCATTCACCGCGGGGTACCTATGGTGGA
CTTGAGGACACTCGGTTATTCGCAACAGCAACAGGAGAAAATCAAGCCTAAGGTCAGGAGCACCGTCGCG
CAACACCACGAGGCGCTTGTGGGGCATGGCTTCACTCATGCGCATATTGTCGCGCTTTCACAGCACCCTG
CGGCGCTTGGGACGGTGGCTGTCAAATACCAAGATATGATTGCGGCCCTGCCCGAAGCCACGCACGAGGC
AATTGTAGGGGTCGGTAAACAGTGGTCGGGAGCGCGAGCACTTGAGGCGCTGCTGACTGTGGCGGGTGAG
CTTAGGGGGCCTCCGCTCCAGCTCGACACCGGGCAGCTGCTGAAGATCGCGAAGAGAGGGGGAGTAACAG
CGGTAGAGGCAGTGCACGCCTGGCGCAATGCGCTCACCGGGGCCCCCTTGAACCTGACCCCAGACCAGGT
AGTCGCAATCGCGAACAATAATGGGGGAAAGCAAGCCCTGGAAACCGTGCAAAGGTTGTTGCCGGTCCTT
TGTCAAGACCACGGCCTTACACCGGAGCAAGTCGTGGCCATTGCAAGCAATGGGGGTGGCAAACAGGCTC
TTGAGACGGTTCAGAGACTTCTCCCAGTTCTCTGTCAAGCCCACGGGCTGACTCCCGATCAAGTTGTAGC
GATTGCGTCGAACATTGGAGGGAAACAAGCATTGGAGACTGTCCAACGGCTCCTTCCCGTGTTGTGTCAA
GCCCACGGTTTGACGCCTGCACAAGTGGTCGCCATCGCCAGCCATGATGGCGGTAAGCAGGCGCTGGAAA
CAGTACAGCGCCTGCTGCCTGTACTGTGCCAGGATCATGGACTGACCCCAGACCAGGTAGTCGCAATCGC
GTCAAACGGAGGGGGAAAGCAAGCCCTGGAAACCGTGCAAAGGTTGTTGCCGGTCCTTTGTCAAGACCAC
GGCCTTACACCGGAGCAAGTCGTGGCCATTGCAAGCAATGGGGGTGGCAAACAGGCTCTTGAGACGGTTC
AGAGACTTCTCCCAGTTCTCTGTCAAGCCCACGGGCTGACTCCCGATCAAGTTGTAGCGATTGCGAATAA
CAATGGAGGGAAACAAGCATTGGAGACTGTCCAACGGCTCCTTCCCGTGTTGTGTCAAGCCCACGGTTTG
ACGCCTGCACAAGTGGTCGCCATCGCCAACAACAACGGCGGTAAGCAGGCGCTGGAAACAGTACAGCGCC
TGCTGCCTGTACTGTGCCAGGATCATGGACTGACCCCAGACCAGGTAGTCGCAATCGCGTCACATGACGG
GGGAAAGCAAGCCCTGGAAACCGTGCAAAGGTTGTTGCCGGTCCTTTGTCAAGACCACGGCCTTACACCG
GAGCAAGTCGTGGCCATTGCAAGCAATGGGGGTGGCAAACAGGCTCTTGAGACGGTTCAGAGACTTCTCC
CAGTTCTCTGTCAAGCCCACGGGCTGACTCCCGATCAAGTTGTAGCGATTGCGAATAACAATGGAGGGAA
ACAAGCATTGGAGACTGTCCAACGGCTCCTTCCCGTGTTGTGTCAAGCCCACGGTTTGACGCCTGCACAA
GTGGTCGCCATCGCCTCCAATATTGGCGGTAAGCAGGCGCTGGAAACAGTACAGCGCCTGCTGCCTGTAC
TGTGCCAGGATCATGGACTGACCCCAGACCAGGTAGTCGCAATCGCGTCACATGACGGGGGAAAGCAAGC
CCTGGAAACCGTGCAAAGGTTGTTGCCGGTCCTTTGTCAAGACCACGGCCTTACACCGGAGCAAGTCGTG
GCCATTGCAAGCAATGGGGGTGGCAAACAGGCTCTTGAGACGGTTCAGAGACTTCTCCCAGTTCTCTGTC
AAGCCCACGGGCTGACTCCCGATCAAGTTGTAGCGATTGCGTCGAACATTGGAGGGAAACAAGCATTGGA
GACTGTCCAACGGCTCCTTCCCGTGTTGTGTCAAGCCCACGGTTTGACGCCTGCACAAGTGGTCGCCATC
GCCTCGAATGGCGGCGGTAAGCAGGCGCTGGAAACAGTACAGCGCCTGCTGCCTGTACTGTGCCAGGATC
ATGGACTGACACCCGAACAGGTGGTCGCCATTGCTAATAATAACGGAGGACGGCCAGCCTTGGAGTCCAT
CGTAGCCCAATTGTCCAGGCCCGATCCCGCGTTGGCTGCGTTAACGAATGACCATCTGGTGGCGTTGGCA
TGTCTTGGTGGACGACCCGCGCTCGATGCAGTCAAAAAGGGTCTGCCTCATGCTCCCGCATTGATCAAAA
GAACCAACCGGCGGATTCCCGAGAGAACTTCCCATCGAGTCGCGGGATCC
