>Addgene plasmid #42857 | TAL3394 | addgene partial sequence | sequence record 60841 | JDS-TALEN-F 5'-TAGGGGTCGGTAAACAGTGG-3'
TGTGGCGGGTGAGCTTAGGGGGCCTCCGCTCCAGCTCGACACCGGGCAGCTGCTGAAGATCGCGAAGAGA
GGGGGAGTAACAGCGGTAGAGGCAGTGCACGCCTGGCGCAATGCGCTCACCGGGGCCCCCTTGAACCTGA
CCCCAGACCAGGTAGTCGCAATCGCGAACAATAATGGGGGAAAGCAAGCCCTGGAAACCGTGCAAAGGTT
GTTGCCGGTCCTTTGTCAAGACCACGGCCTTACACCGGAGCAAGTCGTGGCCATTGCAAGCAATGGGGGT
GGCAAACAGGCTCTTGAGACGGTTCAGAGACTTCTCCCAGTTCTCTGTCAAGCCCACGGGCTGACTCCCG
ATCAAGTTGTAGCGATTGCGTCGAACATTGGAGGGAAACAAGCATTGGAGACTGTCCAACGGCTCCTTCC
CGTGTTGTGTCAAGCCCACGGTTTGACGCCTGCACAAGTGGTCGCCATCGCCAGCCATGATGGCGGTAAG
CAGGCGCTGGAAACAGTACAGCGCCTGCTGCCTGTACTGTGCCAGGATCATGGACTGACCCCAGACCAGG
TAGTCGCAATCGCGTCAAACGGAGGGGGAAAGCAAGCCCTGGAAACCGTGCAAAGGTTGTTGCCGGTCCT
TTGTCAAGACCACGGCCTTACACCGGAGCAAGTCGTGGCCATTGCAAGCAATGGGGGTGGCAAACAGGCT
CTTGAGACGGTTCAGAGACTTCTCCCAGTTCTCTGTCAAGCCCACGGGCTGACTCCCGATCAAGTTGTAG
CGATTGCGAATAACAATGGAGGGAAACAAGCATTGGAGACTGTCCAACGGCTCCTTCCCGTGTTGTGTCA
AGCCCACGGTTTGACGCCTGCACAAGTGGTCGCCATCGCC
