[The description below was written by a language model from this plasmid's Addgene catalogue record.]
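Description:
TAL3394 is a TALEN expression plasmid encoding the left-hand monomer of a nuclease pair directed against the zebrafish (D. rerio) vrk2 gene. It is built on the JDS74 backbone, a roughly 6.4 kb TALEN framework vector classed as mammalian expression with T7 capability. It is maintained in E. coli as a high-copy plasmid under ampicillin selection. The record does not include a feature table, so elements such as the origin of replication are not itemised. The listing of a BGH reverse sequencing primer suggests a BGH polyadenylation region downstream of the coding sequence.

The insert is a custom TAL effector repeat array of about 1.6 kb, cloned by restriction enzyme methods into sites that were destroyed in the process. The backbone supplies the flanking parts of the fusion protein: an N-terminal 3X FLAG tag for detection and a C-terminal wild-type FokI cleavage domain. The repeat array determines DNA-binding specificity, in this case for an 18-nucleotide half-site in vrk2 noted by the depositor. Because FokI cuts only as a dimer, this left monomer must be used with a matching right-hand TALEN that binds the opposite strand across a spacer. The resulting double-strand break is repaired by error-prone end joining, which produces indel mutations.

A CMV promoter drives expression in transfected cells. The T7 designation indicates that the coding sequence can also be transcribed in vitro to make mRNA, which fits the embryo-injection approach to targeted gene disruption in zebrafish described in the associated publication. The insert name indicates that the construct belongs to a set of TALENs made for the zebrafish research community.
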