Addgene plasmid #42857: TAL3394
Depositing lab: Keith Joung. Depositing organization: Massachusetts General Hospital. Publication: Targeted gene disruption in somatic zebrafish cells using engineered TALENs. Sander JD, Cade L, Khayter C, Reyon D, Peterson RT, Joung JK, Yeh JR. Nat Biotechnol. 2011 Aug 5;29(8):697-8. doi: 10.1038/nbt.1934. PubMed 21822241.
Backbone
  Vector backbone: JDS74
  Backbone manufacturer: Addgene plasmid #32288
  Backbone size w/o insert (bp): 6447
  Vector type: Mammalian Expression ; T7
Growth in bacteria
  Bacterial resistance: Ampicillin, 100 μg/mL
  Growth temperature: 37°C
  Growth strain: XL1 Blue
  Copy number: High Copy
Gene/Insert
  Gene/Insert name: ZebrafishCommunity-Vrk2-left (alt name: Vrk2)
  Species: D. rerio (zebrafish)
  Insert size (bp): 1640
  Promoter: CMV
  Tag / fusion protein: 3X Flag (N terminal on backbone); WT FOKI (C terminal on backbone)
  Cloning method: Restriction Enzyme; 5′ cloning site N/A (destroyed during cloning); 3′ cloning site N/A (destroyed during cloning)
  Sequencing primers: 5′ CMV-F; 3′ BGH-rev
Terms and licenses: Academic/Nonprofit Terms; Industry Terms: Not Available to Industry
Depositor comments: Target binding site: TGTACTTGGCTGACTATG It is strongly recommended that users perform a diagnostic digest to verify this plasmid prior to use. For example, a double digest of the plasmid with BamHI and KpnI should result in two bands at 2.3kb and 5.8kb.
How to cite: TAL3394 was a gift from Keith Joung (Addgene plasmid # 42857 ; http://n2t.net/addgene:42857 ; RRID:Addgene_42857)
